>Addgene plasmid #148609 | pcDNA3.1-MS2-HA-DmRoquin-del790-812_AE | depositor full sequence | sequence record 291057 | Full Sequence
GACGGATCGGGAGATCTCCCGATCCCCTATGGTGCACTCTCAGTACAATCTGCTCTGATGCCGCATAGTT
AAGCCAGTATCTGCTCCCTGCTTGTGTGTTGGAGGTCGCTGAGTAGTGCGCGAGCAAAATTTAAGCTACA
ACAAGGCAAGGCTTGACCGACAATTGCATGAAGAATCTGCTTAGGGTTAGGCGTTTTGCGCTGCTTCGCG
ATGTACGGGCCAGATATACGCGTTGACATTGATTATTGACTAGTTATTAATAGTAATCAATTACGGGGTC
ATTAGTTCATAGCCCATATATGGAGTTCCGCGTTACATAACTTACGGTAAATGGCCCGCCTGGCTGACCG
CCCAACGACCCCCGCCCATTGACGTCAATAATGACGTATGTTCCCATAGTAACGCCAATAGGGACTTTCC
ATTGACGTCAATGGGTGGAGTATTTACGGTAAACTGCCCACTTGGCAGTACATCAAGTGTATCATATGCC
AAGTACGCCCCCTATTGACGTCAATGACGGTAAATGGCCCGCCTGGCATTATGCCCAGTACATGACCTTA
TGGGACTTTCCTACTTGGCAGTACATCTACGTATTAGTCATCGCTATTACCATGGTGATGCGGTTTTGGC
AGTACATCAATGGGCGTGGATAGCGGTTTGACTCACGGGGATTTCCAAGTCTCCACCCCATTGACGTCAA
TGGGAGTTTGTTTTGGCACCAAAATCAACGGGACTTTCCAAAATGTCGTAACAACTCCGCCCCATTGACG
CAAATGGGCGGTAGGCGTGTACGGTGGGAGGTCTATATAAGCAGAGCTCTCTGGCTAACTAGAGAACCCA
CTGCTTACTGGCTTATCGAAATTAATACGACTCACTATAGGGAGACCCAAGCTTGCCACCATGGCTTCTA
ACTTTACTCAGTTCGTTCTCGTCGACAATGGCGGAACTGGCGACGTGACTGTCGCCCCAAGCAACTTCGC
TAACGGGGTCGCTGAATGGATCAGCTCTAACTCGCGATCACAGGCTTACAAAGTAACCTGTAGCGTTCGT
CAGAGCTCTGCGCAGAATCGCAAATACACCATCAAAGTCGAGGTGCCTAAAGTGGCAACCCAGACTGTTG
GTGGTGAAGAGCTTCCTGTAGCCGGATGGAGATCTTACTTAAATATGGAACTAACCATTCCAATTTTCGC
CACGAATTCCGACTGCGAGCTTATTGTTAAGGCAATGCAAGGTCTCCTAAAAGATGGAAACCCGATTCCC
TCGGCCATCGCGGCCAACTCCGGCATCTACGGAGGTGGAGGTGGATCTGGTGGATCTCCTCCACATATGG
CTTACCCATACGATGTTCCAGATTACGCTCCTCCAAAGCTTGGATCCGAATTCCCGGGTCGACTCGAGTC
TAGAGCGGCCGCCATGCCGATTCAGGCTCCCTCATGGACAGATTTTCTGAACTGTCCCATCTGCTGCAAT
GAATTCGCGGCCAGCCAGCGATGTCCGGTCAGTCTGGGCTGCGGGCACACCATCTGCAAGCTATGCCTGA
CGACCCTCTACAACCGGCAGTGTCCCTTCGATCAGACCGTGATTGTCAGTGACATCGACAATTTGCCCAT
CAACCATGCCTTGCTCCAGTTGGTCAAGGACTCGGAGCTCCTCGAGCTGGCACCACCACCGCCCAGTGTG
CAGAAGCTGGAGCCGGAGCACCTTAAGTGTTACCAACTGGGTCAGCGGTGCATCGAGGAGCTGGCTTTGC
ACTTGAAGTCCTTCCTCAACCTGAACGGAAATGGCAATCTTCTAACTCGACCCATGTTACGGAAACTGGT
TACTCTGGTCAACTGCCAGCTGATGGAGGAGGAGGGACGGGTGAGAGCGCTTCGAGCAGCCAGATCCCTA
GGCGAACGCACAGTCACCGAGCTGATCCTGCAGCACCAAAATCCCCAGCAGTTGAGCTCAAATCTGTGGG
CTGCAGTGCGGACAAGAGGATGCCAGTTCCTTGGACCCGCCATGCAGGAGGAGGTGCTCAAACTGGTGCT
GCTGGCCTTGGAGGAGGGATCAGCGCTTTCGCGCAAAGTGCTGGTCATGTTCGTCGTGCAGCGACTAGAG
CCGAAGTTTCCCCAGGCCTCCAAGACGAGTATCGGACATGTGGTACAGCTGCTCTACCGCGCCAGCTGCT
TCAAGGTGTCCAAGCGGGAGGCGGACTCGTCGTTGATGCAGCTCAAAGAGGAATTCCGTACGTATGACGC
CCTACGCCGGGAGCACGATGCCCAAATCGTTCAGATAGCCACCGAGGCGGGTCTGCGAATTGCACCGGAA
CAATGGTCTTCCCTATTGTATGGCGACGTGATGCATAAAAGCCACATGCAGAGCATCATCGATAAGCTGC
AGACGCCAAGCTCCTTTGCGCAATCAGTCCAGGAATTGGTCATCGCCTTGCAGCGGACCAGCGATCCTGC
GAAGCTATCCAGTTTGCATCATCATCTGAAGTACCTGGCCAATATTGATCCCTGTGCGGAGGTTGCCCCG
TGGTCGGTTTTGGCTGAGGCCTTGGATGCAGTGCGGCATTCGGTCGTTGGACTGGTGAACTTCCTTCAGC
ACCACGGAGTGCGCAAGGCGCAGGACGGCATCAGTGGCGGTGGCAGTGGTGGGACGACCAATAGCAATCC
GAAGTACAAGATCAGCTTATGCAGGGACTTGAATGTGCGGCGGGTGTGTCCCCGAGGTTCTAGCTGTACC
TTTGCCCATTCCCAGGAGGAGGTAGAACGCTATCGTGCACGGAATCGAGGAAAACATATGAAGACACCGT
TGGCGCTGCAGGGACCTCCAGCGGTAGGCGTAGGAGCCATAAAGAAACCACTAGGCGAGCAGGAGGGACC
GCCTCTAGGTAACATGCCACCCATGTTACCTATGTCGCCTATGCATTATATGGGCTCTCCTAGGGGATAT
CTGGATCCCAGCTTGGGACTTTCGCCAGGTGGTGGTCTCCCGCCGTCGCATCACAGTCCCATTACCAGGC
TCATAGTGCCGAGCCGCTACGATTCGCGCTTTAGCGGGTTTGGCGGTGGCACGCCCAGGATTCCTTCGCC
CAGAGAATACCAAGCCAATCCGGTAGCGCCAACGCAACGCAATGCCAACCCACCGAATTTTAGTGTGAAC
AGTAACCTGCACAAGGGCTACATGTTGCCCGCCAGCGGTGGAGATGTCTTCCATCTGGCCAATCCGTGGG
AGCAAGCATACCTGGCACAGCAGCAACATCCTCCACAGCATCCCCAACAGCAGCAGCCACCGTCCAGCAA
GCCGAATCCCAGCCGACCGTTGTCGATTTTACCCGCAACAGCTGATACCTCATTTTTTGAAAAGAAACCG
CCGAATAGTGTTAGCATAGATCTGGACAGGGTCCCGGAGGTCAATGTGGATGCAGTGCCTCTGTTCCGGC
GATCCAACAATAACCACAATAACAACAATAGTAACTCCCACAATAACAACAACAACAATCATGGCTCATC
ACTGCTGTTCTGGAACAATACGGGTAAAGATTCAGCCAACTTTGTACGATCAGACTCCATATTGGATGAC
GATGCGTCCACATTCGATGTGCCCACTGGCTCCTCCATGCTGAGTATCTACGGCCCGATTTGCCCCAAGA
GCAGTACGACCGGCAACTGGAACAACTTTGATCTGGGATATGGCGGCTTCAAGAGTGACAGAAACGATAG
CTTCAATGCCAATAAGCAGCAACAGCCGATGTGGGGCAGGAAACCGCAACTGATGTCGGAAGACAGTTTC
GACAGTGGGATCAAGGTGGACTAGGGGCCCTATTCTATAGTGTCACCTAAATGCTAGAGCTCGCTGATCA
GCCTCGACTGTGCCTTCTAGTTGCCAGCCATCTGTTGTTTGCCCCTCCCCCGTGCCTTCCTTGACCCTGG
AAGGTGCCACTCCCACTGTCCTTTCCTAATAAAATGAGGAAATTGCATCGCATTGTCTGAGTAGGTGTCA
TTCTATTCTGGGGGGTGGGGTGGGGCAGGACAGCAAGGGGGAGGATTGGGAAGACAATAGCAGGCATGCT
GGGGATGCGGTGGGCTCTATGGCTTCTGAGGCGGAAAGAACCAGCTGGGGCTCTAGGGGGTATCCCC
[124 nt withheld, positions 4128-4251]
C
[91 nt withheld, positions 4253-4343]
A
[49 nt withheld, positions 4345-4393]
CCTTTGACGTTGGAGTCCACGTTCTTT
[37 nt withheld, positions 4421-4457]
ACCCTATCTCGGTCTATTCTTTTGATTTATAAGGGATTTTGCCGATTTCGGCCTATTGGTTAAAAAATGA
GCTGATTTAACAAAAATTTAACGCGAATTAATTCTGTGGAATGTGTGTCAGTTAGGGTGTGGAAAGTCCC
CAGGCTCCCCAGCAGGCAGAAGTATGCAAAGCATGCATCTCAATTAGTCAGCAACCAGGTGTGGAAAGTC
CCCAGGCTCCCCAGCAGGCAGAAGTATGCAAAGCATGCATCTCAATTAGTCAGCAACCATAGTCCCGCCC
CTAACTCCGCCCATCCCGCCCCTAACTCCGCCCAGTTCCGCCCATTCTCCGCCCCATGGCTGACTAATTT
TTTTTATTTATGCAGAGGCCGAGGCCGCCTCTGCCTCTGAGCTATTCCAGAAGTAGTGAGGAGGCTTTTT
TGGAGGCCTAGGCTTTTGCAAAAAGCTCCCGGGAGCTTGTATATCCATTTTCGGATCTGATCAAGAGACA
GGATGAGGATCGTTTCGCATGATTGAACAAGATGGATTGCACGCAGGTTCTCCGGCCGCTTGGGTGGAGA
GGCTATTCGGCTATGACTGGGCACAACAGACAATCGGCTGCTCTGATGCCGCCGTGTTCCGGCTGTCAGC
GCAGGGGCGCCCGGTTCTTTTTGTCAAGACCGACCTGTCCGGTGCCCTGAATGAACTGCAGGACGAGGCA
GCGCGGCTATCGTGGCTGGCCACGACGGGCGTTCCTTGCGCAGCTGTGCTCGACGTTGTCACTGAAGCGG
GAAGGGACTGGCTGCTATTGGGCGAAGTGCCGGGGCAGGATCTCCTGTCATCTCACCTTGCTCCTGCCGA
GAAAGTATCCATCATGGCTGATGCAATGCGGCGGCTGCATACGCTTGATCCGGCTACCTGCCCATTCGAC
CACCAAGCGAAACATCGCATCGAGCGAGCACGTACTCGGATGGAAGCCGGTCTTGTCGATCAGGATGATC
TGGACGAAGAGCATCAGGGGCTCGCGCCAGCCGAACTGTTCGCCAGGCTCAAGGCGCGCATGCCCGACGG
CGAGGATCTCGTCGTGACCCATGGCGATGCCTGCTTGCCGAATATCATGGTGGAAAATGGCCGCTTTTCT
GGATTCATCGACTGTGGCCGGCTGGGTGTGGCGGACCGCTATCAGGACATAGCGTTGGCTACCCGTGATA
TTGCTGAAGAGCTTGGCGGCGAATGGGCTGACCGCTTCCTCGTGCTTTACGGTATCGCCGCTCCCGATTC
GCAGCGCATCGCCTTCTATCGCCTTCTTGACGAGTTCTTCTGAGCGGGACTCTGGGGTTCGAAATGACCG
ACCAAGCGACGCCCAACCTGCCATCACGAGATTTCGATTCCACCGCCGCCTTCTATGAAAGGTTGGGCTT
CGGAATCGTTTTCCGGGACGCCGGCTGGATGATCCTCCAGCGCGGGGATCTCATGCTGGAGTTCTTCGCC
CACCCCAACTTGTTTATTGCAGCTTATAATGGTTACAAATAAAGCAATAGCATCACAAATTTCACAAATA
AAGCATTTTTTTCACTGCATTCTAGTTGTGGTTTGTCCAAACTCATCAATGTATCTTATCATGTCTGTAT
ACCGTCGACCTCTAGCTAGAGCTTGGCGTAATCATGGTCATAGCTGTTTCCTGTGTGAAATTGTTATCCG
CTCACAATTCCACACAACATACGAGCCGGAAGCATAAAGTGTAAAGCCTGGGGTGCCTAATGAGTGAGCT
AACTCACATTAATTGCGTTGCGCTCACTGCCCGCTTTCCAGTCGGGAAACCTGTCGTGCCAGCTGCATTA
ATGAATCGGCCAACGCGCGGGGAGAGGCGGTTTGCGTATTGGGCGCTCTTCCGCTTCCTCGCTCACTGAC
TCGCTGCGCTCGGTCGTTCGGCTGCGGCGAGCGGTATCAGCTCACTCAAAGGCGGTAATACGGTTATCCA
CAGAATCAGGGGATAACGCAGGAAAGAACATGTGAGCAAAAGGCCAGCAAAAGGCCAGGAACCGTAAAAA
GGCCGCGTTGCTGGCGTTTTTCCATAGGCTCCGCCCCCCTGACGAGCATCACAAAAATCGACGCTCAAGT
CAGAGGTGGCGAAACCCGACAGGACTATAAAGATACCAGGCGTTTCCCCCTGGAAGCTCCCTCGTGCGCT
CTCCTGTTCCGACCCTGCCGCTTACCGGATACCTGTCCGCCTTTCTCCCTTCGGGAAGCGTGGCGCTTTC
TCATAGCTCACGCTGTAGGTATCTCAGTTCGGTGTAGGTCGTTCGCTCCAAGCTGGGCTGTGTGCACGAA
CCCCCCGTTCAGCCCGACCGCTGCGCCTTATCCGGTAACTATCGTCTTGAGTCCAACCCGGTAAGACACG
ACTTATCGCCACTGGCAGCAGCCACTGGTAACAGGATTAGCAGAGCGAGGTATGTAGGCGGTGCTACAGA
GTTCTTGAAGTGGTGGCCTAACTACGGCTACACTAGAAGAACAGTATTTGGTATCTGCGCTCTGCTGAAG
CCAGTTACCTTCGGAAAAAGAGTTGGTAGCTCTTGATCCGGCAAACAAACCACCGCTGGTAGCGGTTTTT
TTGTTTGCAAGCAGCAGATTACGCGCAGAAAAAAAGGATCTCAAGAAGATCCTTTGATCTTTTCTACGGG
GTCTGACGCTCAGTGGAACGAAAACTCACGTTAAGGGATTTTGGTCATGAGATTATCAAAAAGGATCTTC
ACCTAGATCCTTTTAAATTAAAAATGAAGTTTTAAATCAATCTAAAGTATATATGAGTAAACTTGGTCTG
ACAGTTACCAATGCTTAATCAGTGAGGCACCTATCTCAGCGATCTGTCTATTTCGTTCATCCATAGTTGC
CTGACTCCCCGTCGTGTAGATAACTACGATACGGGAGGGCTTACCATCTGGCCCCAGTGCTGCAATGATA
CCGCGAGACCCACGCTCACCGGCTCCAGATTTATCAGCAATAAACCAGCCAGCCGGAAGGGCCGAGCGCA
GAAGTGGTCCTGCAACTTTATCCGCCTCCATCCAGTCTATTAATTGTTGCCGGGAAGCTAGAGTAAGTAG
TTCGCCAGTTAATAGTTTGCGCAACGTTGTTGCCATTGCTACAGGCATCGTGGTGTCACGCTCGTCGTTT
GGTATGGCTTCATTCAGCTCCGGTTCCCAACGATCAAGGCGAGTTACATGATCCCCCATGTTGTGCAAAA
AAGCGGTTAGCTCCTTCGGTCCTCCGATCGTTGTCAGAAGTAAGTTGGCCGCAGTGTTATCACTCATGGT
TATGGCAGCACTGCATAATTCTCTTACTGTCATGCCATCCGTAAGATGCTTTTCTGTGACTGGTGAGTAC
TCAACCAAGTCATTCTGAGAATAGTGTATGCGGCGACCGAGTTGCTCTTGCCCGGCGTCAATACGGGATA
ATACCGCGCCACATAGCAGAACTTTAAAAGTGCTCATCATTGGAAAACGTTCTTCGGGGCGAAAACTCTC
AAGGATCTTACCGCTGTTGAGATCCAGTTCGATGTAACCCACTCGTGCACCCAACTGATCTTCAGCATCT
TTTACTTTCACCAGCGTTTCTGGGTGAGCAAAAACAGGAAGGCAAAATGCCGCAAAAAAGGGAATAAGGG
CGACACGGAAATGTTGAATACTCATACTCTTCCTTTTTCAATATTATTGAAGCATTTATCAGGGTTATTG
TCTCATGAGCGGATACATATTTGAATGTATTTAGAAAAATAAACAAATAGGGGTTCCGCGCACATTTCCC
CGAAAAGTGCCACCTGACGTC
Features (pLannotate 1.2.2; 23 found; start..end, strand, type, name):
     28..80      -  misc_feature   bom (fragment): basis of mobility region from pBR322
    235..614     +  enhancer       CMV enhancer: human cytomegalovirus immediate early enhancer
    615..818     +  promoter       CMV promoter: human cytomegalovirus (CMV) immediate early promoter
    814..847     +  LTR            5' LTR (truncated) (fragment): truncated 5' long terminal repeat (LTR) from HIV-1
    863..881     +  promoter       T7 promoter: promoter for bacteriophage T7 RNA polymerase
    904..1290    +  CDS            MS2: bacteriophage MS2 coat protein binds to a specific stem-loop structure in the viral RNA (Peabody, 1993)
   1333..1359    +  CDS            3xHA (fragment): three tandem HA epitope tags
   1414..2952    +  CDS            Rc3h1 (fragment): RC3H1_MOUSE - Also known as Gm551, Kiaa2025. Experimental evidence at protein level: Swiss-Prot protein existence level 1. Post-transcriptional repressor of mRNAs containing a conserved stem loop motif, called constitutive decay element (CDE), which is often located in the 3'-UTR, as in HMGXB3, ICOS, IER3, NFKBID, NFKBIZ, PPP1R10, TNF, TNFRSF4 and in many more mRNAs (PubMed:23663784, PubMed:25026077, PubMed:18172933). Cleaves translationally inactive mRNAs harboring a stem-loop (SL), often located in their 3'-UTRs, during the early phase of inflammation in a helicase UPF1-independent manner (P
   3814..3832    -  promoter       SP6 promoter: promoter for bacteriophage SP6 RNA polymerase
   3858..4082    +  polyA_signal   bGH poly(A) signal: bovine growth hormone polyadenylation signal
   4086..4107    +  promoter       SV40 promoter (fragment): SV40 enhancer and early promoter
   4128..4556    +  rep_origin     f1 ori (sequence partly withheld): f1 bacteriophage origin of replication; arrow indicates direction of (+) strand synthesis
   4570..4899    +  promoter       SV40 promoter: SV40 enhancer and early promoter
   4966..5757    +  CDS            neo: KKA2_KLEPN - Also known as kan, nptII. Experimental evidence at protein level: Swiss-Prot protein existence level 1. Resistance to kanamycin, neomycin, paromomycin, ribostamycin, butirosin and gentamicin B. From Klebsiella pneumoniae.
   5781..5939    +  CDS            ble (fragment): BLE_KLEPN - Experimental evidence at protein level: Swiss-Prot protein existence level 1. Binding protein with a strong affinity to the bleomycin family of antibiotics. Binds to CL990; an antimitotic-antibiotic compound. From Klebsiella pneumoniae.
   5934..6055    +  polyA_signal   SV40 poly(A) signal: SV40 polyadenylation signal
   6128..6144    -  protein_bind   lac operator: The lac repressor binds to the lac operator to inhibit transcription in E. coli. This inhibition can be relieved by adding lactose or isopropyl-β-D-thiogalactopyranoside (IPTG). lac repressor encoded by lacI
   6152..6182    -  promoter       lac promoter: promoter for the E. coli lac operon
   6197..6218    -  protein_bind   CAP binding site: CAP binding activates transcription in the presence of cAMP. E. coli catabolite activator protein
   6231..6323    -  CDS            lacI (fragment): lac repressor; lacI; The lac repressor binds to the lac operator to inhibit transcription in E. coli. This inhibition can be relieved by adding lactose or isopropyl-β-D-thiogalactopyranoside (IPTG).
   6506..7091    -  rep_origin     ori: high-copy-number ColE1/pMB1/pBR322/pUC origin of replication
   7262..8122    -  CDS            AmpR: β-lactamase; bla; confers resistance to ampicillin, carbenicillin, and related antibiotics
   8123..8227    -  promoter       AmpR promoter: bla
