[The description below was written by a language model from this plasmid's Addgene catalogue record and pLannotate feature annotations shown in this document.]
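Description:
pcDNA3.1-MS2-HA-DmRoquin-del790-812_AE is a mammalian expression plasmid of about 8.3 kb. The catalogue lists the backbone as unknown, although the name and the annotated features are consistent with a pcDNA3.1-type vector. It is maintained in E. coli as a high-copy plasmid through a ColE1/pUC-type origin and selected with ampicillin via the β-lactamase gene. An f1 origin is also present, and an SV40 promoter-driven neomycin phosphotransferase cassette with an SV40 polyadenylation signal could allow G418 selection in mammalian cells.

The expression cassette is driven by the human CMV immediate-early enhancer and promoter and terminated by the bovine growth hormone poly(A) signal. Flanking T7 and SP6 phage promoters sit on either side of the insert. The open reading frame begins with the bacteriophage MS2 coat protein, continues with an HA epitope tag, and then encodes Drosophila melanogaster Roquin (roq, CG16807), taken from isoform C and, going by the construct name, lacking residues 790–812. The automated annotation labels only part of this region, as a fragment of the mouse homologue Rc3h1. This reflects sequence similarity rather than a mouse origin. A few other short hits, such as the HIV-1 LTR and ble fragments, also look like annotation artefacts.

The MS2 coat protein binds a specific RNA stem-loop, so the fusion is suited to tethering assays, in which the protein is artificially recruited to a reporter mRNA carrying MS2 binding sites. The associated publication concerns a CAF40-binding motif that recruits the CCR4-NOT deadenylase complex to Roquin targets. The deletion mutant therefore presumably tests the contribution of that segment, although the record does not state explicitly what residues 790–812 comprise.
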