Addgene plasmid #148609: pcDNA3.1-MS2-HA-DmRoquin-del790-812_AE
Purpose: Mammalian Expression of DmRoquin-del790-812
Depositing lab: Elisa Izaurralde. Depositing organization: Max Planck Institute for Developmental Biology. Publication: A CAF40-binding motif facilitates recruitment of the CCR4-NOT complex to mRNAs targeted by Drosophila Roquin. Sgromo A, Raisch T, Bawankar P, Bhandari D, Chen Y, Kuzuoglu-Ozturk D, Weichenrieder O, Izaurralde E. Nat Commun. 2017 Feb 6;8:14307. doi: 10.1038/ncomms14307. PubMed 28165457.
Backbone
  Vector backbone: Unknown
  Vector type: Mammalian Expression
Growth in bacteria
  Bacterial resistance: Ampicillin, 100 μg/mL
  Growth temperature: 37°C
  Growth strain: DH5alpha
  Copy number: High Copy
Gene/Insert
  Gene/Insert name: DmRoquin-del790-812
  Species: D. melanogaster (fly)
  Entrez Gene: roq (a.k.a. CG16807, Dmel\CG16807, NEST:bs21b12)
  Cloning method: Unknown
Terms and licenses: Academic/Nonprofit Terms; Industry Terms: Not Available to Industry
Depositor comments: ORF extracted from isoform C NCBI:NM_001275011.1 Plasmids from this collection were made available to the research community and donated after the lab closed. Please note that the sequence provided by the depositing laboratory may be theoretical/predicted or based on Sanger sequencing results. There may be discrepancies between sequencing results obtained by Addgene and the depositor sequence. If an Addgene verified sequence is not available, please contact before placing your order to request that our lab fully sequence the plasmid.
How to cite: pcDNA3.1-MS2-HA-DmRoquin-del790-812_AE was a gift from Elisa Izaurralde (Addgene plasmid # 148609 ; http://n2t.net/addgene:148609 ; RRID:Addgene_148609)
